>Addgene plasmid #141703 | TFORF0795 | addgene full sequence | sequence record 404524 | Addgene NGS Result
TTAATGTAGTCTTATGCAATACTCTTGTAGTCTTGCAACATGGTAACGATGAGTTAGCAACATGCCTTAC
AAGGAGAGAAAAAGCACCGTGCATGCCGATTGGTGGAAGTAAGGTGGTACGATCGTGCCTTATTAGGAAG
GCAACAGACGGGTCTGACATGGATTGGACGAACCACTGAATTGCCGCATTGCAGAGATATTGTATTTAAG
TGCCTAGCTCGATACATAAACGGGTCTCTCTGGTTAGACCAGATCTGAGCCTGGGAGCTCTCTGGCTAAC
TAGGGAACCCACTGCTTAAGCCTCAATAAAGCTTGCCTTGAGTGCTTCAAGTAGTGTGTGCCCGTCTGTT
GTGTGACTCTGGTAACTAGAGATCCCTCAGACCCTTTTAGTCAGTGTGGAAAATCTCTAGCAGTGGCGCC
CGAACAGGGACTTGAAAGCGAAAGGGAAACCAGAGGAGCTCTCTCGACGCAGGACTCGGCTTGCTGAAGC
GCGCACGGCAAGAGGCGAGGGGCGGCGACTGGTGAGTACGCCAAAAATTTTGACTAGCGGAGGCTAGAAG
GAGAGAGATGGGTGCGAGAGCGTCAGTATTAAGCGGGGGAGAATTAGATCGCGATGGGAAAAAATTCGGT
TAAGGCCAGGGGGAAAGAAAAAATATAAATTAAAACATATAGTATGGGCAAGCAGGGAGCTAGAACGATT
CGCAGTTAATCCTGGCCTGTTAGAAACATCAGAAGGCTGTAGACAAATACTGGGACAGCTACAACCATCC
CTTCAGACAGGATCAGAAGAACTTAGATCATTATATAATACAGTAGCAACCCTCTATTGTGTGCATCAAA
GGATAGAGATAAAAGACACCAAGGAAGCTTTAGACAAGATAGAGGAAGAGCAAAACAAAAGTAAGACCAC
CGCACAGCAAGCGGCCGCTGATCTTCAGACCTGGAGGAGGAGATATGAGGGACAATTGGAGAAGTGAATT
ATATAAATATAAAGTAGTAAAAATTGAACCATTAGGAGTAGCACCCACCAAGGCAAAGAGAAGAGTGGTG
CAGAGAGAAAAAAGAGCAGTGGGAATAGGAGCTTTGTTCCTTGGGTTCTTGGGAGCAGCAGGAAGCACTA
TGGGCGCAGCGTCAATGACGCTGACGGTACAGGCCAGACAATTATTGTCTGGTATAGTGCAGCAGCAGAA
CAATTTGCTGAGGGCTATTGAGGCGCAACAGCATCTGTTGCAACTCACAGTCTGGGGCATCAAGCAGCTC
CAGGCAAGAATCCTGGCTGTGGAAAGATACCTAAAGGATCAACAGCTCCTGGGGATTTGGGGTTGCTCTG
GAAAACTCATTTGCACCACTGCTGTGCCTTGGAATGCTAGTTGGAGTAATAAATCTCTGGAACAGATTTG
GAATCACACGACCTGGATGGAGTGGGACAGAGAAATTAACAATTACACAAGCTTAATACACTCCTTAATT
GAAGAATCGCAAAACCAGCAAGAAAAGAATGAACAAGAATTATTGGAATTAGATAAATGGGCAAGTTTGT
GGAATTGGTTTAACATAACAAATTGGCTGTGGTATATAAAATTATTCATAATGATAGTAGGAGGCTTGGT
AGGTTTAAGAATAGTTTTTGCTGTACTTTCTATAGTGAATAGAGTTAGGCAGGGATATTCACCATTATCG
TTTCAGACCCACCTCCCAACCCCGAGGGGACCCATGCATTGCATCTCAATTAGTCAGCAACCAGGTGTGG
AAAGTCCCCAGGCTCCCCAGCAGGCAGAAGTATGCAAAGCATGCGTCTCAATTAGTCAGCAACCATAGTC
CCGCCCCTAACTCCGCCCATCCCGCCCCTAACTCCGCCCAGTTCCGCCCATTCTCCGCCCCATGGCTGAC
TAATTTTTTTTATTTATGCAGAGGCCGAGGCCGCCTCGGCCTCTGAGCTATTCCAGAAGTAGTGAGGAGG
CTTTTTTGGAGGCCTAGGCTTTTGCAAAAAGCTTTCTAGAGGTACCACCGGAGCTTACCATGACCGAGTA
CAAGCCCACGGTGCGCCTCGCCACCCGCGACGACGTCCCCAGGGCCGTACGCACCCTCGCCGCCGCGTTC
GCCGACTACCCCGCCACGCGCCACACCGTCGATCCGGACCGCCACATCGAGCGGGTCACCGAGCTGCAAG
AACTCTTCCTCACGCGCGTCGGGCTCGACATCGGCAAGGTGTGGGTCGCGGACGACGGCGCCGCCGTGGC
GGTCTGGACCACGCCGGAGAGCGTCGAAGCGGGGGCGGTGTTCGCCGAGATCGGCCCGCGCATGGCCGAG
TTGAGCGGTTCCCGGCTGGCCGCGCAGCAACAGATGGAAGGCCTCCTGGCGCCGCACCGGCCCAAGGAGC
CCGCGTGGTTCCTGGCCACCGTCGGCGTCTCGCCCGACCACCAGGGCAAGGGTCTGGGCAGCGCCGTCGT
GCTCCCCGGAGTGGAGGCGGCCGAGCGCGCCGGGGTGCCCGCCTTCCTGGAGACCTCCGCGCCCCGCAAC
CTCCCCTTCTACGAGCGGCTCGGCTTCACCGTCACCGCCGACGTCGAGGTGCCCGAAGGACCGCGCACCT
GGTGCATGACCCGCAAGCCCGGTGCCAGTTAACGAATTCTAGATCTTGAGACAAATGGCAGTATTCATCC
ACAATTTTAAAAGAAAAGGGGGGATTGGGGGGTACAGTGCAGGGGAAAGAATAGTAGACATAATAGCAAC
AGACATACAAACTAAAGAATTACAAAAACAAATTACAAAAATTCAAAATTTTCGGGTTTATTACAGGGAC
AGCAGAGATCCACTTTGGCGCCGGCTCGAGGCCTGCAGGTGCAAAGATGGATAAAGTTTTAAACAGAGAG
GAATCTTTGCAGCTAATGGACCTTCTAGGTCTTGAAAGGAGTGGGAATTGGCTCCGGTGCCCGTCAGTGG
GCAGAGCGCACATCGCCCACAGTCCCCGAGAAGTTGGGGGGAGGGGTCGGCAATTGAACCGGTGCCTAGA
GAAGGTGGCGCGGGGTAAACTGGGAAAGTGATGTCGTGTACTGGCTCCGCCTTTTTCCCGAGGGTGGGGG
AGAACCGTATATAAGTGCAGTAGTCGCCGTGAACGTTCTTTTTCGCAACGGGTTTGCCGCCAGAACACAG
GTAAGTGCCGTGTGTGGTTCCCGCGGGCCTGGCCTCTTTACGGGTTATGGCCCTTGCGTGCCTTGAATTA
CTTCCACCTGGCTGCAGTACGTGATTCTTGATCCCGAGCTTCGGGTTGGAAGTGGGTGGGAGAGTTCGAG
GCCTTGCGCTTAAGGAGCCCCTTCGCCTCGTGCTTGAGTTGAGGCCTGGCCTGGGCGCTGGGGCCGCCGC
GTGCGAATCTGGTGGCACCTTCGCGCCTGTCTCGCTGCTTTCGATAAGTCTCTAGCCATTTAAAATTTTT
GATGACCTGCTGCGACGCTTTTTTTCTGGCAAGATAGTCTTGTAAATGCGGGCCAAGATCTGCACACTGG
TATTTCGGTTTTTGGGGCCGCGGGCGGCGACGGGGCCCGTGCGTCCCAGCGCACATGTTCGGCGAGGCGG
GGCCTGCGAGCGCGGCCACCGAGAATCGGACGGGGGTAGTCTCAAGCTGGCCGGCCTGCTCTGGTGCCTG
GCCTCGCGCCGCCGTGTATCGCCCCGCCCTGGGCGGCAAGGCTGGCCCGGTCGGCACCAGTTGCGTGAGC
GGAAAGATGGCCGCTTCCCGGCCCTGCTGCAGGGAGCTCAAAATGGAGGACGCGGCGCTCGGGAGAGCGG
GCGGGTGAGTCACCCACACAAAGGAAAAGGGCCTTTCCGTCCTCAGCCGTCGCTTCATGTGACTCCACGG
AGTACCGGGCGCCGTCCAGGCACCTCGATTAGTTCTCGAGCTTTTGGAGTACGTCGTCTTTAGGTTGGGG
GGAGGGGTTTTATGCGATGGAGTTTCCCCACACTGAGTGGGTGGAGACTGAAGTTAGGCCAGCTTGGCAC
TTGATGTAATTCTCCTTGGAATTTGCCCTTTTTGAGTTTGGATCTTGGTTCATTCTCAAGCCTCAGACAG
TGGTTCAAAGTTTTTTTCTTCCATTTCAGGTGTCGTGAGGCTAGCACCGCCACCATGGGAGACGACAGAC
CGTTTGTGTGCAATGCCCCGGGCTGTGGACAGAGATTTACAAACGAGGACCACCTGGCAGTTCATAAACA
CAAGCATGAGATGACATTGAAATTTGGCCCAGCCCGAACTGACTCAGTCATCATTGCAGATCAAACGCCT
ACTCCAACTAGATTCCTGAAGAACTGTGAGGAGGTGGGACTCTTCAATGAACTAGCTAGCTCCTTTGAAC
ATGAATTCAAGAAAGCTGCAGATGAGGATGAGAAAAAGGCAAGAAGCAGGACTGTTGCCAAAAAACTGGT
GGTATTCAGACCTAGGCTATTTTTATTGTGCTTTGGGATAATTTTCTTAATTGGTTAGTAATGAACTAGT
CCGTAACTTGAAAGTATTTCGATTTCTTGGCTTTATATATCTTGTGGAAAGGACGACCACTCTTATCGTA
TATTTCACGTACGCGTTAAGTCGACAATCAACCTCTGGATTACAAAATTTGTGAAAGATTGACTGGTATT
CTTAACTATGTTGCTCCTTTTACGCTATGTGGATACGCTGCTTTAATGCCTTTGTATCATGCTATTGCTT
CCCGTATGGCTTTCATTTTCTCCTCCTTGTATAAATCCTGGTTGCTGTCTCTTTATGAGGAGTTGTGGCC
CGTTGTCAGGCAACGTGGCGTGGTGTGCACTGTGTTTGCTGACGCAACCCCCACTGGTTGGGGCATTGCC
ACCACCTGTCAGCTCCTTTCCGGGACTTTCGCTTTCCCCCTCCCTATTGCCACGGCGGAACTCATCGCCG
CCTGCCTTGCCCGCTGCTGGACAGGGGCTCGGCTGTTGGGCACTGACAATTCCGTGGTGTTGTCGGGGAA
ATCATCGTCCTTTCCTTGGCTGCTCGCCTGTGTTGCCACCTGGATTCTGCGCGGGACGTCCTTCTGCTAC
GTCCCTTCGGCCCTCAATCCAGCGGACCTTCCTTCCCGCGGCCTGCTGCCGGCTCTGCGGCCTCTTCCGC
GTCTTCGCCTTCGCCCTCAGACGAGTCGGATCTCCCTTTGGGCCGCCTCCCCGCGTCGACTTTAAGACCA
ATGACTTACAAGGCAGCTGTAGATCTTAGCCACTTTTTAAAAGAAAAGGGGGGACTGGAAGGGCTAATTC
ACTCCCAACGAAGACAAGATCTGCTTTTTGCTTGTACTGGGTCTCTCTGGTTAGACCAGATCTGAGCCTG
GGAGCTCTCTGGCTAACTAGGGAACCCACTGCTTAAGCCTCAATAAAGCTTGCCTTGAGTGCTTCAAGTA
GTGTGTGCCCGTCTGTTGTGTGACTCTGGTAACTAGAGATCCCTCAGACCCTTTTAGTCAGTGTGGAAAA
TCTCTAGCAGTACGTATAGTAGTTCATGTCATCTTATTATTCAGTATTTATAACTTGCAAAGAAATGAAT
ATCAGAGAGTGAGAGGAACTTGTTTATTGCAGCTTATAATGGTTACAAATAAAGCAATAGCATCACAAAT
TTCACAAATAAAGCATTTTTTTCACTGCATTCTAGTTGTGGTTTGTCCAAACTCATCAATGTATCTTATC
ATGTCTGGCTCTAGCTATCCCGCCCCTAACTCCGCCCATCCCGCCCCTAACTCCGCCCAGTTCCGCCCAT
TCTCCGCCCCATGGCTGACTAATTTTTTTTATTTATGCAGAGGCCGAGGCCGCCTCGGCCTCTGAGCTAT
TCCAGAAGTAGTGAGGAGGCTTTTTTGGAGGCCTAGGGACGTACCCAATTCGCCCTATAGTGAGTCGTAT
TACGCGCGCTCACTGGCCGTCGTTTTACAACGTCGTGACTGGGAAAACCCTGGCGTTACCCAACTTAATC
GCCTTGCAGCACATCCCCCTTTCGCCAGCTGGCGTAATAGCGAAGAGGCCCGCACCGATCGCCCTTCCCA
ACAGTTGCGCAGCCTGAATGGCGAATGGG
[124 nt withheld, positions 6050-6173]
C
[91 nt withheld, positions 6175-6265]
A
[49 nt withheld, positions 6267-6315]
CCTTTGACGTTGGAGTCCACGTTCTTT
[37 nt withheld, positions 6343-6379]
ACCCTATCTCGGTCTATTCTTTTGATTTATAAGGGATTTTGCCGATTTCGGCCTATTGGTTAAAAAATGA
GCTGATTTAACAAAAATTTAACGCGAATTTTAACAAAATATTAACGCTTACAATTTAGGTGGCACTTTTC
GGGGAAATGTGCGCGGAACCCCTATTTGTTTATTTTTCTAAATACATTCAAATATGTATCCGCTCATGAG
ACAATAACCCTGATAAATGCTTCAATAATATTGAAAAAGGAAGAGTATGAGTATTCAACATTTCCGTGTC
GCCCTTATTCCCTTTTTTGCGGCATTTTGCCTTCCTGTTTTTGCTCACCCAGAAACGCTGGTGAAAGTAA
AAGATGCTGAAGATCAGTTGGGTGCACGAGTGGGTTACATCGAACTGGATCTCAACAGCGGTAAGATCCT
TGAGAGTTTTCGCCCCGAAGAACGTTTTCCAATGATGAGCACTTTTAAAGTTCTGCTATGTGGCGCGGTA
TTATCCCGTATTGACGCCGGGCAAGAGCAACTCGGTCGCCGCATACACTATTCTCAGAATGACTTGGTTG
AGTACTCACCAGTCACAGAAAAGCATCTTACGGATGGCATGACAGTAAGAGAATTATGCAGTGCTGCCAT
AACCATGAGTGATAACACTGCGGCCAACTTACTTCTGACAACGATCGGAGGACCGAAGGAGCTAACCGCT
TTTTTGCACAACATGGGGGATCATGTAACTCGCCTTGATCGTTGGGAACCGGAGCTGAATGAAGCCATAC
CAAACGACGAGCGTGACACCACGATGCCTGTAGCAATGGCAACAACGTTGCGCAAACTATTAACTGGCGA
ACTACTTACTCTAGCTTCCCGGCAACAATTAATAGACTGGATGGAGGCGGATAAAGTTGCAGGACCACTT
CTGCGCTCGGCCCTTCCGGCTGGCTGGTTTATTGCTGATAAATCTGGAGCCGGTGAGCGTGGGTCTCGCG
GTATCATTGCAGCACTGGGGCCAGATGGTAAGCCCTCCCGTATCGTAGTTATCTACACGACGGGGAGTCA
GGCAACTATGGATGAACGAAATAGACAGATCGCTGAGATAGGTGCCTCACTGATTAAGCATTGGTAACTG
TCAGACCAAGTTTACTCATATATACTTTAGATTGATTTAAAACTTCATTTTTAATTTAAAAGGATCTAGG
TGAAGATCCTTTTTGATAATCTCATGACCAAAATCCCTTAACGTGAGTTTTCGTTCCACTGAGCGTCAGA
CCCCGTAGAAAAGATCAAAGGATCTTCTTGAGATCCTTTTTTTCTGCGCGTAATCTGCTGCTTGCAAACA
AAAAAACCACCGCTACCAGCGGTGGTTTGTTTGCCGGATCAAGAGCTACCAACTCTTTTTCCGAAGGTAA
CTGGCTTCAGCAGAGCGCAGATACCAAATACTGTTCTTCTAGTGTAGCCGTAGTTAGGCCACCACTTCAA
GAACTCTGTAGCACCGCCTACATACCTCGCTCTGCTAATCCTGTTACCAGTGGCTGCTGCCAGTGGCGAT
AAGTCGTGTCTTACCGGGTTGGACTCAAGACGATAGTTACCGGATAAGGCGCAGCGGTCGGGCTGAACGG
GGGGTTCGTGCACACAGCCCAGCTTGGAGCGAACGACCTACACCGAACTGAGATACCTACAGCGTGAGCT
ATGAGAAAGCGCCACGCTTCCCGAAGGGAGAAAGGCGGACAGGTATCCGGTAAGCGGCAGGGTCGGAACA
GGAGAGCGCACGAGGGAGCTTCCAGGGGGAAACGCCTGGTATCTTTATAGTCCTGTCGGGTTTCGCCACC
TCTGACTTGAGCGTCGATTTTTGTGATGCTCGTCAGGGGGGCGGAGCCTATGGAAAAACGCCAGCAACGC
GGCCTTTTTACGGTTCCTGGCCTTTTGCTGGCCTTTTGCTCACATGTTCTTTCCTGCGTTATCCCCTGAT
TCTGTGGATAACCGTATTACCGCCTTTGAGTGAGCTGATACCGCTCGCCGCAGCCGAACGACCGAGCGCA
GCGAGTCAGTGAGCGAGGAAGCGGAAGAGCGCCCAATACGCAAACCGCCTCTCCCCGCGCGTTGGCCGAT
TCATTAATGCAGCTGGCACGACAGGTTTCCCGACTGGAAAGCGGGCAGTGAGCGCAACGCAATTAATGTG
AGTTAGCTCACTCATTAGGCACCCCAGGCTTTACACTTTATGCTTCCGGCTCGTATGTTGTGTGGAATTG
TGAGCGGATAACAATTTCACACAGGAAACAGCTATGACCATGATTACGCCAAGCGCGCAATTAACCCTCA
CTAAAGGGAACAAAAGCTGGAGCTGCAAGC
Features (pLannotate 1.2.2; 31 found; start..end, strand, type, name):
      5..231     +  promoter       RSV promoter: Rous sarcoma virus enhancer/promoter
    232..412     +  LTR            5' LTR (truncated): truncated 5' long terminal repeat (LTR) from HIV-1
    459..584     +  misc_feature   HIV-1 Ψ: packaging signal of human immunodeficiency virus type 1
    568..931     +  CDS            HIV-1 gag (fragment): gag protein from human immunodeficiency virus 1; gag
   1077..1310    +  misc_feature   RRE: The Rev response element (RRE) of HIV-1 allows for Rev-dependent mRNA export from the nucleus to the cytoplasm.
   1687..1713    +  CDS            Rev (fragment): human immunodeficiency virus 1 (HIV-1) Rev protein; rev; enhances nuclear export of unspliced and incompletely spliced viral mRNAs
   1720..1743    +  promoter       SV40 promoter (fragment): SV40 early promoter
   1744..1815    +  promoter       SV40 promoter (fragment): SV40 enhancer and early promoter
   1839..1974    +  rep_origin     SV40 ori: SV40 origin of replication
   2020..2616    +  CDS            PuroR (fragment): puromycin N-acetyltransferase; pac from Streptomyces; confers resistance to puromycin
   2665..2782    +  misc_feature   cPPT/CTS: central polypurine tract and central termination sequence of HIV-1
   2847..2913    +  CDS            small t antigen (fragment): SV40 (simian virus 40) small t antigen
   2920..4098    +  promoter       EF-1α promoter: strong constitutive promoter for human elongation factor EF-1α
   4115..4378    +  CDS            Atf7 (fragment): ATF7_MOUSE - Experimental evidence at protein level: Swiss-Prot protein existence level 1. Stress-responsive chromatin regulator that plays a role in various biological processes including innate immunological memory, adipocyte differentiation or telomerase regulation (PubMed:29490055). In absence of stress, contributes to the formation of heterochromatin and heterochromatin-like structure by recruiting histone H3K9 tri- and di-methyltransferases thus silencing the transcription of target genes such as Htr5b, STAT1 in adipocytes, or genes involved in innate immunity in macrophages and adipocyt
   4481..4534    +  promoter       U6 promoter (fragment): RNA polymerase III promoter for human U6 snRNA
   4576..5164    +  misc_feature   WPRE: woodchuck hepatitis virus posttranscriptional regulatory element
   5215..5234    +  misc_feature   cPPT/CTS (fragment): central polypurine tract and central termination sequence of HIV-1
   5236..5469    +  LTR            3' LTR (ΔU3): self-inactivating 3' long terminal repeat (LTR) from HIV-1
   5547..5668    +  polyA_signal   SV40 poly(A) signal: SV40 polyadenylation signal
   5708..5843    +  rep_origin     SV40 ori: SV40 origin of replication
   5864..5882    -  promoter       T7 promoter: promoter for bacteriophage T7 RNA polymerase
   5890..6045    +  CDS            lacZα (fragment): LacZα fragment of β-galactosidase; lacZ fragment
   6050..6478    +  rep_origin     f1 ori (sequence partly withheld): f1 bacteriophage origin of replication; arrow indicates direction of (+) strand synthesis
   6531..6635    +  promoter       AmpR promoter: bla
   6636..7496    +  CDS            AmpR: β-lactamase; bla; confers resistance to ampicillin, carbenicillin, and related antibiotics
   7667..8255    +  rep_origin     ori: high-copy-number ColE1/pMB1/pBR322/pUC origin of replication
   8438..8530    +  CDS            lacI (fragment): lac repressor; lacI; The lac repressor binds to the lac operator to inhibit transcription in E. coli. This inhibition can be relieved by adding lactose or isopropyl-β-D-thiogalactopyranoside (IPTG).
   8543..8564    +  protein_bind   CAP binding site: CAP binding activates transcription in the presence of cAMP. E. coli catabolite activator protein
   8579..8609    +  promoter       lac promoter: promoter for the E. coli lac operon
   8617..8633    +  protein_bind   lac operator: The lac repressor binds to the lac operator to inhibit transcription in E. coli. This inhibition can be relieved by adding lactose or isopropyl-β-D-thiogalactopyranoside (IPTG). lac repressor encoded by lacI
   8678..8696    +  promoter       T3 promoter: promoter for bacteriophage T3 RNA polymerase
