[The description below was written by a language model from this plasmid's Addgene catalogue record and pLannotate feature annotations shown in this document.]
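Description:
TFORF0795 is a lentiviral mammalian expression plasmid built on the pLX_TRC317 backbone and carrying a short human ATF7 open reading frame (about 455 bp, corresponding to short ATF7 transcript isoforms) as part of a barcoded transcription factor ORF collection. In bacteria it is maintained through a high-copy ColE1/pUC origin and selected with ampicillin via the β-lactamase gene. An f1 origin and remnants of a lac/T3/T7 cloning region are also present in the backbone. The depositor notes that the plasmid can recombine, as is common for LTR-containing vectors.

The viral portion follows a third-generation, self-inactivating design. An RSV promoter drives a truncated HIV-1 5' LTR, followed by the Ψ packaging signal with a partial gag sequence, the Rev response element for nuclear export of the genomic RNA, a cPPT/CTS element, and a ΔU3 3' LTR with a downstream SV40 polyadenylation signal. Within the transfer cassette, an SV40 promoter drives puromycin N-acetyltransferase for selection of transduced cells, and the EF-1α promoter drives constitutive expression of ATF7. The annotation tool matched the ORF to mouse Atf7 by homology, but the record states it is human and synthesized. A WPRE downstream of the ORF enhances transcript stability and expression. According to the catalogue entry, each construct in the series carries a unique 24-bp barcode, although this is not annotated in the feature table. The short U6 promoter fragment detected between the ORF and the WPRE appears to be only a partial match.

The construct is intended for overexpressing ATF7 in mammalian cells. The barcode lets the transcription factor be identified in pooled screens, such as those surveying directed differentiation.
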