Addgene plasmid #141703: TFORF0795
Purpose: Lentiviral vector for overexpressing transcription factor ORFs with unique 24-bp barcodes. Barcodes facilitate identification of transcription factors in pooled screens.
Depositing lab: Feng Zhang. Depositing organization: Broad Institute. Publication: A transcription factor atlas of directed differentiation. Joung J, Ma S, Tay T, Geiger-Schuller KR, Kirchgatterer PC, Verdine VK, Guo B, Arias-Garcia MA, Allen WE, Singh A, Kuksenko O, Abudayyeh OO, Gootenberg JS, Fu Z, Macrae RK, Buenrostro JD, Regev A, Zhang F. Cell. 2023 Jan 5;186(1):209-229.e26. doi: 10.1016/j.cell.2022.11.026. PubMed 36608654.
Backbone
  Vector backbone: pLX_TRC317
  Backbone manufacturer: Broad Institute Genetic Perturbation Platform
  Backbone size w/o insert (bp): 8264
  Vector type: Mammalian Expression, Lentiviral
  Selectable markers: Puromycin
Growth in bacteria
  Bacterial resistance: Ampicillin, 100 μg/mL
  Growth temperature: 37°C
  Growth strain: NEB Stable
  Copy number: High Copy
Gene/Insert
  Gene/Insert name: ATF7
  Species: H. sapiens (human)
  Insert size (bp): 455
  Entrez Gene: ATF7 (a.k.a. ATFA)
  Promoter: EF1a
  Cloning method: Unknown
  Sequencing primers: 5′ GGGTGGAGACTGAAGTTAGGCCAG; 3′ CACATAGCGTAAAAGGAGCAACATAG
Terms and licenses: Academic/Nonprofit Terms; Industry Terms: Not Available to Industry
Depositor comments: NM_001206683,NM_001206682,ENST00000548118,ENST00000591397 . The transcription factor ORF portion of this plasmid was synthesized by Genewiz. Please test multiple small colonies in case of plasmid recombination. To make this collection available in a timely manner, a portion of this collection was not fully sequenced by Addgene. If an Addgene verified full plasmid sequence is not available, please contact us prior to placing an order to request the full sequence.
How to cite: TFORF0795 was a gift from Feng Zhang (Addgene plasmid # 141703 ; http://n2t.net/addgene:141703 ; RRID:Addgene_141703)
