>Addgene plasmid #141703 | TFORF0795 | depositor partial sequence | sequence record 277246 | Insert
ACCGCCACCATGGGAGACGACAGACCGTTTGTGTGCAATGCCCCGGGCTGTGGACAGAGATTTACAAACG
AGGACCACCTGGCAGTTCATAAACACAAGCATGAGATGACATTGAAATTTGGCCCAGCCCGAACTGACTC
AGTCATCATTGCAGATCAAACGCCTACTCCAACTAGATTCCTGAAGAACTGTGAGGAGGTGGGACTCTTC
AATGAACTAGCTAGCTCCTTTGAACATGAATTCAAGAAAGCTGCAGATGAGGATGAGAAAAAGGCAAGAA
GCAGGACTGTTGCCAAAAAACTGGTGGTATTCAGACCTAGGCTATTTTTATTGTGCTTTGGGATAATTTT
CTTAATTGGTTAGTAATGAACTAGTCCGTAACTTGAAAGTATTTCGATTTCTTGGCTTTATATATCTTGT
GGAAAGGACGACCACTCTTATCGTATATTTCACGT
