>Addgene plasmid #141703 | TFORF0795 | depositor partial sequence | sequence record 277247 | Barcode
CCACTCTTATCGTATATTTCACGT
